>Addgene plasmid #11174 | 137 pGEX2TK RBAP2 HA | addgene partial sequence | sequence record 18070 | 11174 with pGEX-5
CGGATCTGGTTCCGCGTGGATCTCGTCGTGCATCTGTTGGATCCATGAAGGCGGCAGATGNNCCTGCCTA
CCTGACAGTGGGAACCGATGTCAGTGCCAAGTACCGAGGTGCCTTCTGTGAGGCAAAGATTAAGACTGTG
AAAAGGCTGGTGAAAGTTAAGGTACTCCTGAAACAGGATAATACCACACAATTGGTACAAGATGACCAAG
TAAAGGGTCCTTTAAGAGTTGGAGCTATTGTTGAAACAAGGACATCTGATGGATCTTTTCAGGAAGCTAT
TATCAGCAAGTTGACAGATGCTAGTTGGTATACCGTGGTGTTTGATGATGGTGATGAGCGAACATTGAGA
CGTACCTCACTTTGTCTGAAAGGAGAGAGACATTTTGCAGAGAGTGAGACACTTGACCAGCTTCCATTAA
CAAATCCAGAGCATTTTGGAACTCCAGTAATTGCAAAGAAGACGAACAGAGGAAGGAGATCTTCTCTTCC
TGTTACTGAAGATGAAAAGGAAGAAGAAAGCAGTGAAGAGGAAGATGAAGACAAGCGCCGTCTCAATGAT
GAATTACTAGGAAT
