[The description below was written by a language model from this plasmid's Addgene catalogue record.]
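Description:
137 pGEX2TK RBAP2 HA is a bacterial expression plasmid built on the pGEX-2TK backbone (about 5.0 kb without insert), a commercial vector for producing glutathione S-transferase (GST) fusion proteins in E. coli. It is maintained as a high-copy plasmid under ampicillin selection. No feature table accompanies the record, so the promoter and other backbone elements are not stated explicitly. pGEX-series vectors generally drive expression from an IPTG-inducible tac promoter and carry a lacI repressor gene. The "2TK" version is also known for a thrombin cleavage site and a protein kinase A recognition site between GST and the cloning site, which allow tag removal and in vitro radiolabelling of the purified protein.

The insert is a human sequence of roughly 3.5 kb named RBAP2, which the record links to the Entrez gene ARID4A (also called RBBP1 or RBP1), a retinoblastoma-binding protein. It was cloned into the BamHI site at both ends, and both sites remain intact. Because the same enzyme flanks the insert, the fragment can be excised with a single digest, and its orientation had to be confirmed at cloning. The encoded product carries GST at the N terminus, contributed by the backbone, and an HA epitope at the C terminus, contributed by the insert. The record does not say whether the insert is the full-length coding sequence or a fragment.

The record states no specific purpose. A construct of this design is typically used to express and purify the recombinant fusion on glutathione resin for pull-down or other in vitro binding assays. The HA tag allows immunodetection and helps distinguish full-length product from C-terminally truncated species.
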