Addgene plasmid #11174: 137 pGEX2TK RBAP2 HA
Depositing lab: William Sellers. Depositing organization: Dana-Farber Cancer Institute.
Backbone
  Vector backbone: pGEX-2TK
  Backbone manufacturer: Amersham
  Backbone size w/o insert (bp): 4969
  Vector type: Bacterial Expression
Growth in bacteria
  Bacterial resistance: Ampicillin, 100 μg/mL
  Growth temperature: 37°C
  Growth strain: DH5alpha
  Copy number: High Copy
Gene/Insert
  Gene/Insert name: RBAP2
  Species: H. sapiens (human)
  Insert size (bp): 3500
  Entrez Gene: ARID4A (a.k.a. RBBP-1, RBBP1, RBP-1, RBP1)
  Tag / fusion protein: GST (N terminal on backbone); HA (C terminal on insert)
  Cloning method: Restriction Enzyme; 5′ cloning site BamHI (not destroyed); 3′ cloning site BamHI (not destroyed)
  Sequencing primers: 5′ pGEX-5'
Terms and licenses: Academic/Nonprofit Terms; Industry Terms: Not Available to Industry
How to cite: 137 pGEX2TK RBAP2 HA was a gift from William Sellers (Addgene plasmid # 11174 ; http://n2t.net/addgene:11174 ; RRID:Addgene_11174)
